Addgene plasmid #186712: pCF806-shRen.713
Purpose: Expresses dox-controlled miR-E shRNAs (UT4GEPIR). Non-targeting control shRNA (shRen.713).
Depositing lab: Christof Fellmann. Depositing organization: J. David Gladstone Institutes. Publication: Endogenous spacing enables co-processing of microRNAs and efficient combinatorial RNAi. Amen AM, Loughran RM, Huang CH, Lew RJ, Ravi A, Guan Y, Schatoff EM, Dow LE, Emerling BM, Fellmann C. Cell Rep Methods. 2022 Jun 21;2(7):100239. doi: 10.1016/j.crmeth.2022.100239. eCollection 2022 Jul 18. PubMed 35880017.
Backbone
  Vector backbone: pCF806
  Vector type: Mammalian Expression, Lentiviral, RNAi
  Selectable markers: Puromycin
Growth in bacteria
  Bacterial resistance: Ampicillin, 100 μg/mL
  Growth temperature: 37°C
  Growth strain: NEB Stable
  Copy number: High Copy
Gene/Insert
  Gene/Insert name: shRen.713
  gRNA/shRNA sequence: tagataagcattataattccta
  Species: Renilla luciferase
Terms and licenses: Academic/Nonprofit Terms; Industry Terms: Not Available to Industry
How to cite: pCF806-shRen.713 was a gift from Christof Fellmann (Addgene plasmid # 186712 ; http://n2t.net/addgene:186712 ; RRID:Addgene_186712)
