[The description below was written by a language model from this plasmid's Addgene catalogue record and pLannotate feature annotations shown in this document.]
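Description:
pCF806-shRen.713 is an all-in-one, doxycycline-inducible lentiviral RNAi vector (the UT4GEPIR configuration) of about 10.1 kb that carries a non-targeting control shRNA directed against Renilla luciferase. It is propagated in E. coli as a high-copy plasmid through a ColE1/pUC-type origin with ampicillin selection, and a recombination-tolerant host strain is recorded, as is common for LTR-containing plasmids. The viral backbone is a self-inactivating HIV-1 design. A CMV enhancer/promoter replaces the U3 region of the truncated 5' LTR to drive genomic RNA production in packaging cells. This is followed by the Ψ packaging signal with a partial gag sequence, the RRE for Rev-dependent export and the cPPT/CTS. WPRE, a ΔU3 3' LTR and a bGH polyadenylation signal lie at the downstream end.

Between the LTRs sit two expression units. A TRE3GV Tet-responsive promoter drives EGFP, and the shRNA is embedded downstream in a miR-30-derived (miR-E) scaffold. Only the 3' miR-30a flank is annotated in the feature table, in the region following EGFP. Because reporter and shRNA share one transcript, green fluorescence marks cells in which the hairpin is being expressed. A second cassette uses an EF-1α core promoter to express puromycin N-acetyltransferase and, through an EMCV IRES, the reverse tetracycline transactivator rtTA3. Transduced cells can therefore be selected with puromycin and constitutively supply the activator that switches on the TRE3GV promoter when doxycycline is added.

Because its target is absent from mammalian cells that do not carry a Renilla reporter, shRen.713 serves as the negative control for matched gene-targeting constructs in inducible knockdown experiments built on this vector.
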