Features (pLannotate 1.2.2; 27 found; start..end, strand, type, name):
     31..83      -  misc_feature   bom (fragment): basis of mobility region from pBR322
    232..611     +  enhancer       CMV enhancer: human cytomegalovirus immediate early enhancer
    612..811     +  promoter       CMV promoter: human cytomegalovirus (CMV) immediate early promoter
    829..1009    +  LTR            5' LTR (truncated): truncated 5' long terminal repeat (LTR) from HIV-1
   1056..1181    +  misc_feature   HIV-1 Ψ: packaging signal of human immunodeficiency virus type 1
   1165..1528    +  CDS            HIV-1 gag (fragment): gag protein from human immunodeficiency virus 1; gag
   1674..1907    +  misc_feature   RRE: The Rev response element (RRE) of HIV-1 allows for Rev-dependent mRNA export from the nucleus to the cytoplasm.
   2284..2384    +  CDS            Rev (fragment): human immunodeficiency virus 1 (HIV-1) Rev protein; rev; enhances nuclear export of unspliced and incompletely spliced viral mRNAs
   2434..2551    +  misc_feature   cPPT/CTS: central polypurine tract and central termination sequence of HIV-1
   3203..3552    +  promoter       TRE3GV promoter: 3rd-generation Tet-responsive promoter that can be activated by binding of Tet-On® 3G, optimized for retroviral and lentiviral vectors
   3562..4281    +  CDS            EGFP: the original enhanced GFP (Yang et al., 1996) mammalian codon-optimized
   4517..4643    +  ncRNA          3' miR-30a: sequence downstream of the 71-nt precursor of the human miR-30a microRNA (Zeng et al., 2002) miRNA
   4677..4695    +  CDS            small t antigen (fragment): SV40 (simian virus 40) small t antigen
   4721..4932    +  promoter       EF-1α core promoter: core promoter for human elongation factor EF-1α
   4957..5556    +  CDS            PuroR (fragment): puromycin N-acetyltransferase; pac from Streptomyces; confers resistance to puromycin
   5579..6151    +  misc_feature   IRES: internal ribosome entry site (IRES) of the encephalomyocarditis virus (EMCV)
   6174..6862    +  CDS            rtTA3 (fragment): reverse tetracycline transactivator 3 activates expression from Tet-responsive promoters in the presence of doxycycline
   6792..6902    +  CDS            VP48: 3 tandem repeats of the minimal activation domain of herpes simplex virus VP16 (Cheng et al., 2013)
   6931..7519    +  misc_feature   WPRE: woodchuck hepatitis virus posttranscriptional regulatory element
   7570..7589    +  misc_feature   cPPT/CTS (fragment): central polypurine tract and central termination sequence of HIV-1
   7591..7824    +  LTR            3' LTR (ΔU3): self-inactivating 3' long terminal repeat (LTR) from HIV-1
   7856..8080    +  polyA_signal   bGH poly(A) signal: bovine growth hormone polyadenylation signal
   8084..8103    +  promoter       SV40 promoter (fragment): SV40 enhancer and early promoter
   8124..8174    -  CDS            lacI (fragment): lac repressor; lacI; The lac repressor binds to the lac operator to inhibit transcription in E. coli. This inhibition can be relieved by adding lactose or isopropyl-β-D-thiogalactopyranoside (IPTG).
   8357..8945    -  rep_origin     ori: high-copy-number ColE1/pMB1/pBR322/pUC origin of replication
   9116..9976    -  CDS            AmpR: β-lactamase; bla; confers resistance to ampicillin, carbenicillin, and related antibiotics
   9977..10081   -  promoter       AmpR promoter: bla
>Addgene plasmid #186712 | pCF806-shRen.713 | addgene full sequence | sequence record 367370 | Addgene NGS Result
GTCGACGGATCGGGAGATCTCCCGATCCCCTATGGTGCACTCTCAGTACAATCTGCTCTGATGCCGCATA
GTTAAGCCAGTATCTGCTCCCTGCTTGTGTGTTGGAGGTCGCTGAGTAGTGCGCGAGCAAAATTTAAGCT
ACAACAAGGCAAGGCTTGACCGACAATTGCATGAAGAATCTGCTTAGGGTTAGGCGTTTTGCGCTGCTTC
GCGATGTACGGGCCAGATATTGACATTGATTATTGACTAGTTATTAATAGTAATCAATTACGGGGTCATT
AGTTCATAGCCCATATATGGAGTTCCGCGTTACATAACTTACGGTAAATGGCCCGCCTGGCTGACCGCCC
AACGACCCCCGCCCATTGACGTCAATAATGACGTATGTTCCCATAGTAACGCCAATAGGGACTTTCCATT
GACGTCAATGGGTGGAGTATTTACGGTAAACTGCCCACTTGGCAGTACATCAAGTGTATCATATGCCAAG
TACGCCCCCTATTGACGTCAATGACGGTAAATGGCCCGCCTGGCATTATGCCCAGTACATGACCTTATGG
GACTTTCCTACTTGGCAGTACATCTACGTATTAGTCATCGCTATTACCATGGTGATGCGGTTTTGGCAGT
ACATCAATGGGCGTGGATAGCGGTTTGACTCACGGGGATTTCCAAGTCTCCACCCCATTGACGTCAATGG
GAGTTTGTTTTGGCACCAAAATCAACGGGACTTTCCAAAATGTCGTAACAACTCCGCCCCATTGACGCAA
ATGGGCGGTAGGCGTGTACGGTGGGAGGTCTATATAAGCAGCGCGTTTTGCCTGTACTGGGTCTCTCTGG
TTAGACCAGATCTGAGCCTGGGAGCTCTCTGGCTAACTAGGGAACCCACTGCTTAAGCCTCAATAAAGCT
TGCCTTGAGTGCTTCAAGTAGTGTGTGCCCGTCTGTTGTGTGACTCTGGTAACTAGAGATCCCTCAGACC
CTTTTAGTCAGTGTGGAAAATCTCTAGCAGTGGCGCCCGAACAGGGACTTGAAAGCGAAAGGGAAACCAG
AGGAGCTCTCTCGACGCAGGACTCGGCTTGCTGAAGCGCGCACGGCAAGAGGCGAGGGGCGGCGACTGGT
GAGTACGCCAAAAATTTTGACTAGCGGAGGCTAGAAGGAGAGAGATGGGTGCGAGAGCGTCAGTATTAAG
CGGGGGAGAATTAGATCGCGATGGGAAAAAATTCGGTTAAGGCCAGGGGGAAAGAAAAAATATAAATTAA
AACATATAGTATGGGCAAGCAGGGAGCTAGAACGATTCGCAGTTAATCCTGGCCTGTTAGAAACATCAGA
AGGCTGTAGACAAATACTGGGACAGCTACAACCATCCCTTCAGACAGGATCAGAAGAACTTAGATCATTA
TATAATACAGTAGCAACCCTCTATTGTGTGCATCAAAGGATAGAGATAAAAGACACCAAGGAAGCTTTAG
ACAAGATAGAGGAAGAGCAAAACAAAAGTAAGACCACCGCACAGCAAGCGGCCGCTGATCTTCAGACCTG
GAGGAGGAGATATGAGGGACAATTGGAGAAGTGAATTATATAAATATAAAGTAGTAAAAATTGAACCATT
AGGAGTAGCACCCACCAAGGCAAAGAGAAGAGTGGTGCAGAGAGAAAAAAGAGCAGTGGGAATAGGAGCT
TTGTTCCTTGGGTTCTTGGGAGCAGCAGGAAGCACTATGGGCGCAGCGTCAATGACGCTGACGGTACAGG
CCAGACAATTATTGTCTGGTATAGTGCAGCAGCAGAACAATTTGCTGAGGGCTATTGAGGCGCAACAGCA
TCTGTTGCAACTCACAGTCTGGGGCATCAAGCAGCTCCAGGCAAGAATCCTGGCTGTGGAAAGATACCTA
AAGGATCAACAGCTCCTGGGGATTTGGGGTTGCTCTGGAAAACTCATTTGCACCACTGCTGTGCCTTGGA
ATGCTAGTTGGAGTAATAAATCTCTGGAACAGATTTGGAATCACACGACCTGGATGGAGTGGGACAGAGA
AATTAACAATTACACAAGCTTAATACACTCCTTAATTGAAGAATCGCAAAACCAGCAAGAAAAGAATGAA
CAAGAATTATTGGAATTAGATAAATGGGCAAGTTTGTGGAATTGGTTTAACATAACAAATTGGCTGTGGT
ATATAAAATTATTCATAATGATAGTAGGAGGCTTGGTAGGTTTAAGAATAGTTTTTGCTGTACTTTCTAT
AGTGAATAGAGTTAGGCAGGGATATTCACCATTATCGTTTCAGACCCACCTCCCAACCCCGAGGGGACCC
GACAGGCCCGAAGGAATAGAAGAAGAAGGTGGAGAGAGAGACAGAGACAGATCCATTCGATTAGTGAACG
GATCGGCACTGCGTGCGCCAATTCTGCAGACAAATGGCAGTATTCATCCACAATTTTAAAAGAAAAGGGG
GGATTGGGGGGTACAGTGCAGGGGAAAGAATAGTAGACATAATAGCAACAGACATACAAACTAAAGAATT
ACAAAAACAAATTACAAAAATTCAAAATTTTCGGGTTTATTACAGGGACAGCAGAGATCCAGTTTGGTTA
ATTAAGGTACCGGGAGGTGGTCCCTGCAGTTACGCCAATGATAACCCCCGCCAGAAAAATCTTAGTAGCC
TTCCCTTTTTGTTTTCCGTGCCCCAACTCGGCGGATTGACTCGGCCCCTTCCGGAAACACCCGAATCAAC
TTCTAGTCAAATTATTGTTCACGCCGCAATGACCCACCCCTGGCCCGCGTCTGTGGAACTGACCCCTGGT
GTACAGGAGAGTTCGCTGCTGAAAGTGGTCCCAAAGGGGTACTAGTTTTTAAGCTCCCAACTCCCCCTCC
CCCAGCGTCTGGAGGATTCCACACCCTCGCACCGCAGGGGCGAGGAAGTGGGCGGAGTCCGGTTTTGGCG
CCAGCCGCTGAGGCTGCCAAGCAGAAAAGCCACCGCTGAGGAGACTCCGGTCACTGTCCTCGCCCCGCCT
CCCCCTTCCCTCCCCTTGGGGACCACCGGGCGCCACGCCGCGAACGGTAAGTGCCGCGGTCGTCGGCGCC
TCCGCCCTCCCCCTAGGGCCCCAATTCCCAGCGGGCGCGGCGCGCGGCCCCGCGCGCAGCTCCCGGCTCC
CTCCCCCTTCGGATGTGGCTTGAGCTGTAGGCGCGGAGGCTAGCCTAGATTCGAGTTTACTCCCTATCAG
TGATAGAGAACGTATGAAGAGTTTACTCCCTATCAGTGATAGAGAACGTATGCAGACTTTACTCCCTATC
AGTGATAGAGAACGTATAAGGAGTTTACTCCCTATCAGTGATAGAGAACGTATGACCAGTTTACTCCCTA
TCAGTGATAGAGAACGTATCTACAGTTTACTCCCTATCAGTGATAGAGAACGTATATCCAGTTTACTCCC
TATCAGTGATAGAGAACGTATGTCGAGGTAGGCGTGTACGGTGGGCGCCTATAAAAGCAGAGCTCGTTTA
GTGAACCGTCAGATCGCCTGGAGCAATTCCACAACACTTTTGTCTTATACTTGGATCCACCATGGTGAGC
AAGGGCGAGGAGCTGTTCACCGGGGTGGTGCCCATCCTGGTCGAGCTGGACGGCGACGTAAACGGCCACA
AGTTCAGCGTGTCTGGCGAGGGCGAGGGCGATGCCACCTACGGCAAGCTGACCCTGAAGTTCATCTGCAC
CACCGGCAAGCTGCCCGTGCCCTGGCCCACCCTCGTGACCACCCTGACCTACGGCGTGCAGTGCTTCAGC
CGCTACCCCGACCACATGAAGCAGCACGACTTCTTCAAGTCCGCCATGCCCGAAGGCTACGTCCAGGAGC
GCACCATCTTCTTCAAGGACGACGGCAACTACAAGACCCGCGCCGAGGTGAAGTTCGAGGGCGACACCCT
GGTGAACCGCATCGAGCTGAAGGGCATCGACTTCAAGGAGGACGGCAACATCCTGGGGCACAAGCTGGAG
TACAACTACAACAGCCACAACGTCTATATCATGGCCGACAAGCAGAAGAACGGCATCAAGGCGAACTTCA
AGATCCGCCACAACATCGAGGACGGCAGCGTGCAGCTCGCCGACCACTACCAGCAGAACACCCCCATCGG
CGACGGCCCCGTGCTGCTGCCCGACAACCACTACCTGAGCACCCAGTCCGCCCTGAGCAAAGACCCCAAC
GAGAAGCGCGATCACATGGTCCTGCTGGAGTTCGTGACCGCCGCCGGGATCACTCTCGGCATGGACGAGC
TGTACAAGTAATGACGTACGGCGGCCGCCTCGACTAGGGATAACAGGGTAATTGTTTGAATGAGGCTTCA
GTACTTTACAGAATCGTTGCCTGCACATCTTGGAAACACTTGCTGGGATTACTTCGACTTCTTAACCCAA
CAGAAGGCTCGAGAAGGTATATTGCTGTTGACAGTGAGCGCAGGAATTATAATGCTTATCTATAGTGAAG
CCACAGATGTATAGATAAGCATTATAATTCCTATGCCTACTGCCTCGGACTTCAAGGGGCTAGAATTCGA
GCAATTATCTTGTTTACTAAAACTGAATACCTTGCTATCTCTTTGATACATTTTTACAAAGCTGAATTAA
AATGGTATAAATTAAATCACTTTTTTCAATTGACACGTACGCGTGATCTAATTCTACTAGGTCTTGAAAG
GAGTGGGAATTGGCTCCGGTGCCCGTCAGTGGGCAGAGCGCACATCGCCCACAGTCCCCGAGAAGTTGGG
GGGAGGGGTCGGCAATTGATCCGGTGCCTAGAGAAGGTGGCGCGGGGTAAACTGGGAAAGTGATGTCGTG
TACTGGCTCCGCCTTTTTCCCGAGGGTGGGGGAGAACCGTATATAAGTGCAGTAGTCGCCGTGAACGTTC
TTTTTCGCAACGGGTTTGCCGCCAGAACACAGGACCGGTTGTAGAGCGCTGCCACCATGACCGAGTACAA
GCCCACGGTGCGCCTCGCCACCCGCGACGACGTCCCCAGGGCCGTACGCACCCTCGCCGCCGCGTTCGCC
GACTACCCCGCCACGCGCCACACCGTCGATCCGGACCGCCACATCGAGCGGGTCACCGAGCTGCAAGAAC
TCTTCCTCACGCGCGTCGGGCTCGACATCGGCAAGGTGTGGGTCGCGGACGACGGCGCCGCGGTGGCGGT
CTGGACCACGCCGGAGAGCGTCGAAGCGGGGGCGGTGTTCGCCGAGATCGGCCCGCGCATGGCCGAGTTG
AGCGGTTCCCGGCTGGCCGCGCAGCAACAGATGGAAGGCCTCCTGGCGCCGCACCGGCCCAAGGAGCCCG
CGTGGTTCCTGGCCACCGTCGGAGTCTCGCCCGACCACCAGGGCAAGGGTCTGGGCAGCGCCGTCGTGCT
CCCCGGAGTGGAGGCGGCCGAGCGCGCCGGGGTGCCCGCCTTCCTGGAGACCTCCGCGCCCCGCAACCTC
CCCTTCTACGAGCGGCTCGGCTTCACCGTCACCGCCGACGTCGAGGTGCCCGAAGGACCGCGCACCTGGT
GCATGACCCGCAAGCCCGGTGCCTGAACGCCGCCATCGATAAGGAGCGCCCCTCTCCCTCCCCCCCCCCT
AACGTTACTGGCCGAAGCCGCTTGGAATAAGGCCGGTGTGCGTTTGTCTATATGTTATTTTCCACCATAT
TGCCGTCTTTTGGCAATGTGAGGGCCCGGAAACCTGGCCCTGTCTTCTTGACGAGCATTCCTAGGGGTCT
TTCCCCTCTCGCCAAAGGAATGCAAGGTCTGTTGAATGTCGTGAAGGAAGCAGTTCCTCTGGAAGCTTCT
TGAAGACAAACAACGTCTGTAGCGACCCTTTGCAGGCAGCGGAACCCCCCACCTGGCGACAGGTGCCTCT
GCGGCCAAAAGCCACGTGTATAAGATACACCTGCAAAGGCGGCACAACCCCAGTGCCACGTTGTGAGTTG
GATAGTTGTGGAAAGAGTCAAATGGCTCTCCTCAAGCGTATTCAACAAGGGGCTGAAGGATGCCCAGAAG
GTACCCCATTGTATGGGATCTGATCTGGGGCCTCGGTGCACATGCTTTACATGTGTTTAGTCGAGGTTAA
AAAACGTCTAGGCCCCCCGAACCACGGGGACGTGGTTTTCCTTTGAAAAACACGATGATAATATGGCCAC
AACCATGAGCAGACTGGACAAGAGCAAAGTCATAAACTCTGCTCTGGAATTACTCAATGGAGTCGGTATC
GAAGGCCTGACGACAAGGAAACTCGCTCAAAAGCTGGGAGTTGAGCAGCCTACCCTGTACTGGCACGTGA
AGAACAAGCGGGCCCTGCTCGATGCCCTGCCAATCGAGATGCTGGACAGGCATCATACCCACTCCTGCCC
CCTGGAAGGCGAGTCATGGCAAGACTTTCTGCGGAACAACGCCAAGTCATACCGCTGTGCTCTCCTCTCA
CATCGCGACGGGGCTAAAGTGCATCTCGGCACCCGCCCAACAGAGAAACAGTACGAAACCCTGGAAAATC
AGCTCGCGTTCCTGTGTCAGCAAGGCTTCTCCCTGGAGAACGCACTGTACGCTCTGTCCGCCGTGGGCCA
CTTTACACTGGGCTGCGTATTGGAGGAACAGGAGCATCAAGTAGCAAAAGAGGAAAGAGAGACACCTACC
ACCGATTCTATGCCCCCACTTCTGAAACAAGCAATTGAGCTGTTCGACCGGCAGGGAGCCGAACCTGCCT
TCCTTTTCGGCCTGGAACTAATCATATGTGGCCTGGAGAAACAGCTAAAGTGCGAAAGCGGCGGGCCGAC
CGACGCCCTTGACGATTTTGACTTAGACATGCTCCCAGCCGATGCCCTTGACGACTTTGACCTTGATATG
CTGCCTGCTGACGCTCTTGACGATTTTGACCTTGACATGCTCCCCGGGTAAGCTCTAGAGTTAAGTCGAC
AATCAACCTCTGGATTACAAAATTTGTGAAAGATTGACTGGTATTCTTAACTATGTTGCTCCTTTTACGC
TATGTGGATACGCTGCTTTAATGCCTTTGTATCATGCTATTGCTTCCCGTATGGCTTTCATTTTCTCCTC
CTTGTATAAATCCTGGTTGCTGTCTCTTTATGAGGAGTTGTGGCCCGTTGTCAGGCAACGTGGCGTGGTG
TGCACTGTGTTTGCTGACGCAACCCCCACTGGTTGGGGCATTGCCACCACCTGTCAGCTCCTTTCCGGGA
CTTTCGCTTTCCCCCTCCCTATTGCCACGGCGGAACTCATCGCCGCCTGCCTTGCCCGCTGCTGGACAGG
GGCTCGGCTGTTGGGCACTGACAATTCCGTGGTGTTGTCGGGGAAATCATCGTCCTTTCCTTGGCTGCTC
GCCTGTGTTGCCACCTGGATTCTGCGCGGGACGTCCTTCTGCTACGTCCCTTCGGCCCTCAATCCAGCGG
ACCTTCCTTCCCGCGGCCTGCTGCCGGCTCTGCGGCCTCTTCCGCGTCTTCGCCTTCGCCCTCAGACGAG
TCGGATCTCCCTTTGGGCCGCCTCCCCGCGTCGACTTTAAGACCAATGACTTACAAGGCAGCTGTAGATC
TTAGCCACTTTTTAAAAGAAAAGGGGGGACTGGAAGGGCTAATTCACTCCCAACGAAGACAAGATCTGCT
TTTTGCTTGTACTGGGTCTCTCTGGTTAGACCAGATCTGAGCCTGGGAGCTCTCTGGCTAACTAGGGAAC
CCACTGCTTAAGCCTCAATAAAGCTTGCCTTGAGTGCTTCAAGTAGTGTGTGCCCGTCTGTTGTGTGACT
CTGGTAACTAGAGATCCCTCAGACCCTTTTAGTCAGTGTGGAAAATCTCTAGCAGGGCCCGTTTAAACCC
GCTGATCAGCCTCGACTGTGCCTTCTAGTTGCCAGCCATCTGTTGTTTGCCCCTCCCCCGTGCCTTCCTT
GACCCTGGAAGGTGCCACTCCCACTGTCCTTTCCTAATAAAATGAGGAAATTGCATCGCATTGTCTGAGT
AGGTGTCATTCTATTCTGGGGGGTGGGGTGGGGCAGGACAGCAAGGGGGAGGATTGGGAAGACAATAGCA
GGCATGCTGGGGATGCGGTGGGCTCTATGGCTTCTGAGGCGGAAAGAACCAGCCATTAATGAAAAGAACC
AGCCATTAATGAATCGGCCAACGCGCGGGGAGAGGCGGTTTGCGTATTGGGCGCTCTTCCGCTTCCTCGC
TCACTGACTCGCTGCGCTCGGTCGTTCGGCTGCGGCGAGCGGTATCAGCTCACTCAAAGGCGGTAATACG
GTTATCCACAGAATCAGGGGATAACGCAGGAAAGAACATGTGAGCAAAAGGCCAGCAAAAGGCCAGGAAC
CGTAAAAAGGCCGCGTTGCTGGCGTTTTTCCATAGGCTCCGCCCCCCTGACGAGCATCACAAAAATCGAC
GCTCAAGTCAGAGGTGGCGAAACCCGACAGGACTATAAAGATACCAGGCGTTTCCCCCTGGAAGCTCCCT
CGTGCGCTCTCCTGTTCCGACCCTGCCGCTTACCGGATACCTGTCCGCCTTTCTCCCTTCGGGAAGCGTG
GCGCTTTCTCATAGCTCACGCTGTAGGTATCTCAGTTCGGTGTAGGTCGTTCGCTCCAAGCTGGGCTGTG
TGCACGAACCCCCCGTTCAGCCCGACCGCTGCGCCTTATCCGGTAACTATCGTCTTGAGTCCAACCCGGT
AAGACACGACTTATCGCCACTGGCAGCAGCCACTGGTAACAGGATTAGCAGAGCGAGGTATGTAGGCGGT
GCTACAGAGTTCTTGAAGTGGTGGCCTAACTACGGCTACACTAGAAGAACAGTATTTGGTATCTGCGCTC
TGCTGAAGCCAGTTACCTTCGGAAAAAGAGTTGGTAGCTCTTGATCCGGCAAACAAACCACCGCTGGTAG
CGGTGGTTTTTTTGTTTGCAAGCAGCAGATTACGCGCAGAAAAAAAGGATCTCAAGAAGATCCTTTGATC
TTTTCTACGGGGTCTGACGCTCAGTGGAACGAAAACTCACGTTAAGGGATTTTGGTCATGAGATTATCAA
AAAGGATCTTCACCTAGATCCTTTTAAATTAAAAATGAAGTTTTAAATCAATCTAAAGTATATATGAGTA
AACTTGGTCTGACAGTTACCAATGCTTAATCAGTGAGGCACCTATCTCAGCGATCTGTCTATTTCGTTCA
TCCATAGTTGCCTGACTCCCCGTCGTGTAGATAACTACGATACGGGAGGGCTTACCATCTGGCCCCAGTG
CTGCAATGATACCGCGAGACCCACGCTCACCGGCTCCAGATTTATCAGCAATAAACCAGCCAGCCGGAAG
GGCCGAGCGCAGAAGTGGTCCTGCAACTTTATCCGCCTCCATCCAGTCTATTAATTGTTGCCGGGAAGCT
AGAGTAAGTAGTTCGCCAGTTAATAGTTTGCGCAACGTTGTTGCCATTGCTACAGGCATCGTGGTGTCAC
GCTCGTCGTTTGGTATGGCTTCATTCAGCTCCGGTTCCCAACGATCAAGGCGAGTTACATGATCCCCCAT
GTTGTGCAAAAAAGCGGTTAGCTCCTTCGGTCCTCCGATCGTTGTCAGAAGTAAGTTGGCCGCAGTGTTA
TCACTCATGGTTATGGCAGCACTGCATAATTCTCTTACTGTCATGCCATCCGTAAGATGCTTTTCTGTGA
CTGGTGAGTACTCAACCAAGTCATTCTGAGAATAGTGTATGCGGCGACCGAGTTGCTCTTGCCCGGCGTC
AATACGGGATAATACCGCGCCACATAGCAGAACTTTAAAAGTGCTCATCATTGGAAAACGTTCTTCGGGG
CGAAAACTCTCAAGGATCTTACCGCTGTTGAGATCCAGTTCGATGTAACCCACTCGTGCACCCAACTGAT
CTTCAGCATCTTTTACTTTCACCAGCGTTTCTGGGTGAGCAAAAACAGGAAGGCAAAATGCCGCAAAAAA
GGGAATAAGGGCGACACGGAAATGTTGAATACTCATACTCTTCCTTTTTCAATATTATTGAAGCATTTAT
CAGGGTTATTGTCTCATGAGCGGATACATATTTGAATGTATTTAGAAAAATAAACAAATAGGGGTTCCGC
GCACATTTCCCCGAAAAGTGCCACCTGAC
